Addgene plasmid #116890: Gag-delta-p6-mEGFP
Purpose: expresses Gag missing the p6 domain, tagged with mEGFP, in mammalian cells
Depositing lab: Sanford Simon. Publication: Timing of ESCRT-III protein recruitment and membrane scission during HIV-1 assembly. Johnson DS, Bleck M, Simon SM. Elife. 2018 Jul 4;7. pii: 36221. doi: 10.7554/eLife.36221. 36221 PubMed 29972351.
Backbone
  Vector backbone: pEGFP-N1
  Backbone manufacturer: Clontech
  Modifications to backbone: introduced mutation to make EGFP monomeric: A206K
  Vector type: Mammalian Expression
Growth in bacteria
  Bacterial resistance: Kanamycin, 50 μg/mL
  Growth temperature: 37°C
  Growth strain: DH5alpha
  Copy number: High Copy
Gene/Insert
  Gene/Insert name: synthetic Gag missing the p6 domain
  Species: HIV-1
  Promoter: CMV
  Tag / fusion protein: mEGFP
  Cloning method: Ligation Independent Cloning
  Sequencing primers: 5′ CMV; 3′ SV40-R
Terms and licenses: Academic/Nonprofit Terms; Industry Terms: Not Available to Industry
How to cite: Gag-delta-p6-mEGFP was a gift from Sanford Simon (Addgene plasmid # 116890 ; http://n2t.net/addgene:116890 ; RRID:Addgene_116890)
