[The description below was written by a language model from this plasmid's Addgene catalogue record and pLannotate feature annotations shown in this document.]
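Description:
Gag-delta-p6-mEGFP is a mammalian expression plasmid of about 6.0 kb built on the Clontech pEGFP-N1 backbone. It expresses a synthetic HIV-1 Gag polyprotein lacking the C-terminal p6 domain, fused to monomeric EGFP. The CMV immediate early enhancer and promoter drive the truncated gag open reading frame, which the annotation matches to the HXB2 Gag reference. The mEGFP coding sequence lies immediately downstream of gag, so the fluorescent protein sits at the C-terminus of the fusion. An SV40 polyadenylation signal terminates the transcript. The backbone's EGFP was modified with the A206K mutation, which suppresses the weak tendency of GFP to dimerise. This matters for a protein like Gag that multimerises densely at the membrane.

In bacteria the plasmid replicates from a high-copy ColE1/pUC-type origin and is selected with kanamycin. The single NeoR/KanR (Tn5 aminoglycoside phosphotransferase) gene is preceded by both a bacterial promoter and the SV40 early promoter and is followed by the HSV TK poly(A) signal, so it can also confer G418 resistance in mammalian cells. An f1 origin is also present. The short annotated fragments of SV40 large T antigen, ble and the bGH poly(A) signal are probably backbone remnants or annotation artefacts rather than functional elements.

The p6 domain recruits host ESCRT factors such as TSG101 and ALIX to promote budding. A p6-deleted fluorescent Gag should therefore still be trackable as it assembles while lacking this recruitment function. This fits the associated study, which used imaging to examine the timing of ESCRT-III recruitment and membrane scission during HIV-1 assembly.
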