Features (pLannotate 1.2.2; 15 found; start..end, strand, type, name):
     61..364     +  enhancer       CMV enhancer: human cytomegalovirus immediate early enhancer
    365..568     +  promoter       CMV promoter: human cytomegalovirus (CMV) immediate early promoter
    591..634     +  misc_feature   MCS (fragment): multiple cloning site
    641..1936    +  CDS            gag (fragment): GAG_HV1H2 - Experimental evidence at protein level: Swiss-Prot protein existence level 1. [p6-gag]: Plays a role in budding of the assembled particle by interacting with the host class E VPS proteins TSG101 and PDCD6IP/AIP1. From Human immunodeficiency virus type 1 group M subtype B (isolate HXB2) (HIV-1).
   1958..2677    +  CDS            mEGFP: enhanced GFP with monomerizing A206K mutation (Zacharias et al., 2002) mammalian codon-optimized
   2694..2777    +  CDS            large T antigen (fragment): large T antigen from SV40 (simian virus 40)
   2800..2921    +  polyA_signal   SV40 poly(A) signal: SV40 polyadenylation signal
   2955..3383    -  rep_origin     f1 ori (sequence partly withheld): f1 bacteriophage origin of replication; arrow indicates direction of (+) strand synthesis
   3410..3514    +  promoter       AmpR promoter: bla
   3516..3873    +  promoter       SV40 promoter: SV40 enhancer and early promoter
   3908..4702    +  CDS            NeoR/KanR: aminoglycoside phosphotransferase from Tn5; aph(3')-II (or nptII); confers resistance to neomycin, kanamycin, and G418 (Geneticin®)
   4723..4875    +  CDS            ble (fragment): BLE_KLEPN - Experimental evidence at protein level: Swiss-Prot protein existence level 1. Binding protein with a strong affinity to the bleomycin family of antibiotics. Binds to CL990; an antimitotic-antibiotic compound. From Klebsiella pneumoniae.
   4934..4981    +  polyA_signal   HSV TK poly(A) signal: herpes simplex virus thymidine kinase polyadenylation signal (Cole and Stacy, 1985)
   5072..5088    -  polyA_signal   bGH poly(A) signal (fragment): bovine growth hormone polyadenylation signal
   5310..5898    +  rep_origin     ori: high-copy-number ColE1/pMB1/pBR322/pUC origin of replication
>Addgene plasmid #116890 | Gag-delta-p6-mEGFP | depositor full sequence | sequence record 220046 | Gag-delta-p6-mEGFP sequence 6012 bps
TAGTTATTAATAGTAATCAATTACGGGGTCATTAGTTCATAGCCCATATATGGAGTTCCGCGTTACATAA
CTTACGGTAAATGGCCCGCCTGGCTGACCGCCCAACGACCCCCGCCCATTGACGTCAATAATGACGTATG
TTCCCATAGTAACGCCAATAGGGACTTTCCATTGACGTCAATGGGTGGAGTATTTACGGTAAACTGCCCA
CTTGGCAGTACATCAAGTGTATCATATGCCAAGTACGCCCCCTATTGACGTCAATGACGGTAAATGGCCC
GCCTGGCATTATGCCCAGTACATGACCTTATGGGACTTTCCTACTTGGCAGTACATCTACGTATTAGTCA
TCGCTATTACCATGGTGATGCGGTTTTGGCAGTACATCAATGGGCGTGGATAGCGGTTTGACTCACGGGG
ATTTCCAAGTCTCCACCCCATTGACGTCAATGGGAGTTTGTTTTGGCACCAAAATCAACGGGACTTTCCA
AAATGTCGTAACAACTCCGCCCCATTGACGCAAATGGGCGGTAGGCGTGTACGGTGGGAGGTCTATATAA
GCAGAGCTGGTTTAGTGAACCGTCAGATCCGCTAGCGCTACCGGACTCAGATCTCGAGCTCAAGCTTCGA
ATTCGCCACCATGGGCGCCCGCGCCAGCGTGCTGTCGGGCGGCGAGCTGGACCGCTGGGAGAAGATCCGC
CTGCGCCCCGGCGGCAAAAAGAAGTACAAGCTGAAGCACATCGTGTGGGCCAGCCGCGAACTGGAGCGCT
TCGCCGTGAACCCCGGGCTCCTGGAGACCAGCGAGGGGTGCCGCCAGATCCTCGGCCAACTGCAGCCCAG
CCTGCAAACCGGCAGCGAGGAGCTGCGCAGCCTGTACAACACCGTGGCCACGCTGTACTGCGTCCACCAG
CGCATCGAAATCAAGGATACGAAAGAGGCCCTGGATAAAATCGAAGAGGAACAGAATAAGAGCAAAAAGA
AGGCCCAACAGGCCGCCGCGGACACCGGACACAGCAACCAGGTCAGCCAGAACTACCCCATCGTGCAGAA
CATCCAGGGGCAGATGGTGCACCAGGCCATCTCCCCCCGCACGCTGAACGCCTGGGTGAAGGTGGTGGAA
GAGAAGGCTTTTAGCCCGGAGGTGATACCCATGTTCTCAGCCCTGTCAGAGGGAGCCACCCCCCAAGATC
TGAACACCATGCTCAACACAGTGGGGGGACACCAGGCCGCCATGCAGATGCTGAAGGAGACCATCAATGA
GGAGGCTGCCGAATGGGATCGTGTGCATCCGGTGCATGCAGGGCCCATCGCACCGGGCCAGATGCGTGAG
CCACGGGGCTCAGACATCGCCGGAACGACTAGTACCCTTCAGGAACAGATCGGCTGGATGACCAACAACC
CACCCATCCCGGTGGGAGAAATCTACAAACGCTGGATCATCCTGGGCCTGAACAAGATCGTGCGCATGTA
TAGCCCTACCAGCATCCTGGACATCCGCCAAGGCCCGAAGGAACCCTTTCGCGACTACGTGGACCGGTTC
TACAAAACGCTCCGCGCCGAGCAGGCTAGCCAGGAGGTGAAGAACTGGATGACCGAAACCCTGCTGGTCC
AGAACGCGAACCCGGACTGCAAGACGATCCTGAAGGCCCTGGGCCCAGCGGCTACCCTAGAGGAAATGAT
GACCGCCTGTCAGGGAGTGGGCGGACCCGGCCACAAGGCACGCGTCCTGGCTGAGGCCATGAGCCAGGTG
ACCAACTCCGCTACCATCATGATGCAGCGCGGCAACTTTCGGAACCAACGCAAGATCGTCAAGTGCTTCA
ACTGTGGCAAAGAAGGGCACACAGCCCGCAACTGCAGGGCCCCTAGGAAAAAGGGCTGTTGGAAATGTGG
AAAGGAAGGACACCAAATGAAAGATTGTACTGAGAGACAGGCTAATTCGGATCCACCGGTCGCCACCATG
GTGAGCAAGGGCGAGGAGCTGTTCACCGGGGTGGTGCCCATCCTGGTCGAGCTGGACGGCGACGTAAACG
GCCACAAGTTCAGCGTGTCCGGCGAGGGCGAGGGCGATGCCACCTACGGCAAGCTGACCCTGAAGTTCAT
CTGCACCACCGGCAAGCTGCCCGTGCCCTGGCCCACCCTCGTGACCACCCTGACCTACGGCGTGCAGTGC
TTCAGCCGCTACCCCGACCACATGAAGCAGCACGACTTCTTCAAGTCCGCCATGCCCGAAGGCTACGTCC
AGGAGCGCACCATCTTCTTCAAGGACGACGGCAACTACAAGACCCGCGCCGAGGTGAAGTTCGAGGGCGA
CACCCTGGTGAACCGCATCGAGCTGAAGGGCATCGACTTCAAGGAGGACGGCAACATCCTGGGGCACAAG
CTGGAGTACAACTACAACAGCCACAACGTCTATATCATGGCCGACAAGCAGAAGAACGGCATCAAGGTGA
ACTTCAAGATCCGCCACAACATCGAGGACGGCAGCGTGCAGCTCGCCGACCACTACCAGCAGAACACCCC
CATCGGCGACGGCCCCGTGCTGCTGCCCGACAACCACTACCTGAGCACCCAGTCCAAGCTGAGCAAAGAC
CCCAACGAGAAGCGCGATCACATGGTCCTGCTGGAGTTCGTGACCGCCGCCGGGATCACTCTCGGCATGG
ACGAGCTGTACAAGTAAAGCGGCCGCGACTCTAGATCATAATCAGCCATACCACATTTGTAGAGGTTTTA
CTTGCTTTAAAAAACCTCCCACACCTCCCCCTGAACCTGAAACATAAAATGAATGCAATTGTTGTTGTTA
ACTTGTTTATTGCAGCTTATAATGGTTACAAATAAAGCAATAGCATCACAAATTTCACAAATAAAGCATT
TTTTTCACTGCATTCTAGTTGTGGTTTGTCCAAACTCATCAATGTATCTTAAGGCGTAAATTGTAAGCGT
TAATATTTTGTTAAAATTCGCGTTAAATTTTTGTTAAATCAGCTCATTTTTTAACCAATAGGCCGAAATC
GGCAAAATCCCTTATAAATCAAAAGAATAGACCGAGATAGGGT
[37 nt withheld, positions 3054-3090]
AAAGAACGTGGACTCCAACGTCAAAGG
[49 nt withheld, positions 3118-3166]
T
[91 nt withheld, positions 3168-3258]
G
[124 nt withheld, positions 3260-3383]
CAGGTGGCACTTTTCGGGGAAATGTGCGCGGAACCCCTATTTGTTTATTTTTCTAAATACATTCAAATAT
GTATCCGCTCATGAGACAATAACCCTGATAAATGCTTCAATAATATTGAAAAAGGAAGAGTCCTGAGGCG
GAAAGAACCAGCTGTGGAATGTGTGTCAGTTAGGGTGTGGAAAGTCCCCAGGCTCCCCAGCAGGCAGAAG
TATGCAAAGCATGCATCTCAATTAGTCAGCAACCAGGTGTGGAAAGTCCCCAGGCTCCCCAGCAGGCAGA
AGTATGCAAAGCATGCATCTCAATTAGTCAGCAACCATAGTCCCGCCCCTAACTCCGCCCATCCCGCCCC
TAACTCCGCCCAGTTCCGCCCATTCTCCGCCCCATGGCTGACTAATTTTTTTTATTTATGCAGAGGCCGA
GGCCGCCTCGGCCTCTGAGCTATTCCAGAAGTAGTGAGGAGGCTTTTTTGGAGGCCTAGGCTTTTGCAAA
GATCGATCAAGAGACAGGATGAGGATCGTTTCGCATGATTGAACAAGATGGATTGCACGCAGGTTCTCCG
GCCGCTTGGGTGGAGAGGCTATTCGGCTATGACTGGGCACAACAGACAATCGGCTGCTCTGATGCCGCCG
TGTTCCGGCTGTCAGCGCAGGGGCGCCCGGTTCTTTTTGTCAAGACCGACCTGTCCGGTGCCCTGAATGA
ACTGCAAGACGAGGCAGCGCGGCTATCGTGGCTGGCCACGACGGGCGTTCCTTGCGCAGCTGTGCTCGAC
GTTGTCACTGAAGCGGGAAGGGACTGGCTGCTATTGGGCGAAGTGCCGGGGCAGGATCTCCTGTCATCTC
ACCTTGCTCCTGCCGAGAAAGTATCCATCATGGCTGATGCAATGCGGCGGCTGCATACGCTTGATCCGGC
TACCTGCCCATTCGACCACCAAGCGAAACATCGCATCGAGCGAGCACGTACTCGGATGGAAGCCGGTCTT
GTCGATCAGGATGATCTGGACGAAGAGCATCAGGGGCTCGCGCCAGCCGAACTGTTCGCCAGGCTCAAGG
CGAGCATGCCCGACGGCGAGGATCTCGTCGTGACCCATGGCGATGCCTGCTTGCCGAATATCATGGTGGA
AAATGGCCGCTTTTCTGGATTCATCGACTGTGGCCGGCTGGGTGTGGCGGACCGCTATCAGGACATAGCG
TTGGCTACCCGTGATATTGCTGAAGAGCTTGGCGGCGAATGGGCTGACCGCTTCCTCGTGCTTTACGGTA
TCGCCGCTCCCGATTCGCAGCGCATCGCCTTCTATCGCCTTCTTGACGAGTTCTTCTGAGCGGGACTCTG
GGGTTCGAAATGACCGACCAAGCGACGCCCAACCTGCCATCACGAGATTTCGATTCCACCGCCGCCTTCT
ATGAAAGGTTGGGCTTCGGAATCGTTTTCCGGGACGCCGGCTGGATGATCCTCCAGCGCGGGGATCTCAT
GCTGGAGTTCTTCGCCCACCCTAGGGGGAGGCTAACTGAAACACGGAAGGAGACAATACCGGAAGGAACC
CGCGCTATGACGGCAATAAAAAGACAGAATAAAACGCACGGTGTTGGGTCGTTTGTTCATAAACGCGGGG
TTCGGTCCCAGGGCTGGCACTCTGTCGATACCCCACCGAGACCCCATTGGGGCCAATACGCCCGCGTTTC
TTCCTTTTCCCCACCCCACCCCCCAAGTTCGGGTGAAGGCCCAGGGCTCGCAGCCAACGTCGGGGCGGCA
GGCCCTGCCATAGCCTCAGGTTACTCATATATACTTTAGATTGATTTAAAACTTCATTTTTAATTTAAAA
GGATCTAGGTGAAGATCCTTTTTGATAATCTCATGACCAAAATCCCTTAACGTGAGTTTTCGTTCCACTG
AGCGTCAGACCCCGTAGAAAAGATCAAAGGATCTTCTTGAGATCCTTTTTTTCTGCGCGTAATCTGCTGC
TTGCAAACAAAAAAACCACCGCTACCAGCGGTGGTTTGTTTGCCGGATCAAGAGCTACCAACTCTTTTTC
CGAAGGTAACTGGCTTCAGCAGAGCGCAGATACCAAATACTGTCCTTCTAGTGTAGCCGTAGTTAGGCCA
CCACTTCAAGAACTCTGTAGCACCGCCTACATACCTCGCTCTGCTAATCCTGTTACCAGTGGCTGCTGCC
AGTGGCGATAAGTCGTGTCTTACCGGGTTGGACTCAAGACGATAGTTACCGGATAAGGCGCAGCGGTCGG
GCTGAACGGGGGGTTCGTGCACACAGCCCAGCTTGGAGCGAACGACCTACACCGAACTGAGATACCTACA
GCGTGAGCTATGAGAAAGCGCCACGCTTCCCGAAGGGAGAAAGGCGGACAGGTATCCGGTAAGCGGCAGG
GTCGGAACAGGAGAGCGCACGAGGGAGCTTCCAGGGGGAAACGCCTGGTATCTTTATAGTCCTGTCGGGT
TTCGCCACCTCTGACTTGAGCGTCGATTTTTGTGATGCTCGTCAGGGGGGCGGAGCCTATGGAAAAACGC
CAGCAACGCGGCCTTTTTACGGTTCCTGGCCTTTTGCTGGCCTTTTGCTCACATGTTCTTTCCTGCGTTA
TCCCCTGATTCTGTGGATAACCGTATTACCGCCATGCAT
