Features (pLannotate 1.2.2; 15 found; start..end, strand, type, name):
     61..364     +  enhancer       CMV enhancer: human cytomegalovirus immediate early enhancer
    365..568     +  promoter       CMV promoter: human cytomegalovirus (CMV) immediate early promoter
    591..634     +  misc_feature   MCS (fragment): multiple cloning site
    641..1936    +  CDS            gag (fragment): GAG_HV1H2 - Experimental evidence at protein level: Swiss-Prot protein existence level 1. [p6-gag]: Plays a role in budding of the assembled particle by interacting with the host class E VPS proteins TSG101 and PDCD6IP/AIP1. From Human immunodeficiency virus type 1 group M subtype B (isolate HXB2) (HIV-1).
   1958..2677    +  CDS            mEGFP: enhanced GFP with monomerizing A206K mutation (Zacharias et al., 2002) mammalian codon-optimized
   2694..2777    +  CDS            large T antigen (fragment): large T antigen from SV40 (simian virus 40)
   2800..2921    +  polyA_signal   SV40 poly(A) signal: SV40 polyadenylation signal
   2955..3383    -  rep_origin     f1 ori (sequence partly withheld): f1 bacteriophage origin of replication; arrow indicates direction of (+) strand synthesis
   3410..3514    +  promoter       AmpR promoter: bla
   3516..3873    +  promoter       SV40 promoter: SV40 enhancer and early promoter
   3908..4702    +  CDS            NeoR/KanR: aminoglycoside phosphotransferase from Tn5; aph(3')-II (or nptII); confers resistance to neomycin, kanamycin, and G418 (Geneticin®)
   4723..4875    +  CDS            ble (fragment): BLE_KLEPN - Experimental evidence at protein level: Swiss-Prot protein existence level 1. Binding protein with a strong affinity to the bleomycin family of antibiotics. Binds to CL990; an antimitotic-antibiotic compound. From Klebsiella pneumoniae.
   4934..4981    +  polyA_signal   HSV TK poly(A) signal: herpes simplex virus thymidine kinase polyadenylation signal (Cole and Stacy, 1985)
   5072..5088    -  polyA_signal   bGH poly(A) signal (fragment): bovine growth hormone polyadenylation signal
   5310..5898    +  rep_origin     ori: high-copy-number ColE1/pMB1/pBR322/pUC origin of replication
>Addgene plasmid #116890 | Gag-delta-p6-mEGFP | addgene full sequence | sequence record 223909 | Addgene NGS Result
TAGTTATTAATAGTAATCAATTACGGGGTCATTAGTTCATAGCCCATATATGGAGTTCCGCGTTACATAA
CTTACGGTAAATGGCCCGCCTGGCTGACCGCCCAACGACCCCCGCCCATTGACGTCAATAATGACGTATG
TTCCCATAGTAACGCCAATAGGGACTTTCCATTGACGTCAATGGGTGGAGTATTTACGGTAAACTGCCCA
CTTGGCAGTACATCAAGTGTATCATATGCCAAGTACGCCCCCTATTGACGTCAATGACGGTAAATGGCCC
GCCTGGCATTATGCCCAGTACATGACCTTATGGGACTTTCCTACTTGGCAGTACATCTACGTATTAGTCA
TCGCTATTACCATGGTGATGCGGTTTTGGCAGTACATCAATGGGCGTGGATAGCGGTTTGACTCACGGGG
ATTTCCAAGTCTCCACCCCATTGACGTCAATGGGAGTTTGTTTTGGCACCAAAATCAACGGGACTTTCCA
AAATGTCGTAACAACTCCGCCCCATTGACGCAAATGGGCGGTAGGCGTGTACGGTGGGAGGTCTATATAA
GCAGAGCTGGTTTAGTGAACCGTCAGATCCGCTAGCGCTACCGGACTCAGATCTCGAGCTCAAGCTTCGA
ATTCGCCACCATGGGCGCCCGCGCCAGCGTGCTGTCGGGCGGCGAGCTGGACCGCTGGGAGAAGATCCGC
CTGCGCCCCGGCGGCAAAAAGAAGTACAAGCTGAAGCACATCGTGTGGGCCAGCCGCGAACTGGAGCGCT
TCGCCGTGAACCCCGGGCTCCTGGAGACCAGCGAGGGGTGCCGCCAGATCCTCGGCCAACTGCAGCCCAG
CCTGCAAACCGGCAGCGAGGAGCTGCGCAGCCTGTACAACACCGTGGCCACGCTGTACTGCGTCCACCAG
CGCATCGAAATCAAGGATACGAAAGAGGCCCTGGATAAAATCGAAGAGGAACAGAATAAGAGCAAAAAGA
AGGCCCAACAGGCCGCCGCGGACACCGGACACAGCAACCAGGTCAGCCAGAACTACCCCATCGTGCAGAA
CATCCAGGGGCAGATGGTGCACCAGGCCATCTCCCCCCGCACGCTGAACGCCTGGGTGAAGGTGGTGGAA
GAGAAGGCTTTTAGCCCGGAGGTGATACCCATGTTCTCAGCCCTGTCAGAGGGAGCCACCCCCCAAGATC
TGAACACCATGCTCAACACAGTGGGGGGACACCAGGCCGCCATGCAGATGCTGAAGGAGACCATCAATGA
GGAGGCTGCCGAATGGGATCGTGTGCATCCGGTGCATGCAGGGCCCATCGCACCGGGCCAGATGCGTGAG
CCACGGGGCTCAGACATCGCCGGAACGACTAGTACCCTTCAGGAACAGATCGGCTGGATGACCAACAACC
CACCCATCCCGGTGGGAGAAATCTACAAACGCTGGATCATCCTGGGCCTGAACAAGATCGTGCGCATGTA
TAGCCCTACCAGCATCCTGGACATCCGCCAAGGCCCGAAGGAACCCTTTCGCGACTACGTGGACCGGTTC
TACAAAACGCTCCGCGCCGAGCAGGCTAGCCAGGAGGTGAAGAACTGGATGACCGAAACCCTGCTGGTCC
AGAACGCGAACCCGGACTGCAAGACGATCCTGAAGGCCCTGGGCCCAGCGGCTACCCTAGAGGAAATGAT
GACCGCCTGTCAGGGAGTGGGCGGACCCGGCCACAAGGCACGCGTCCTGGCTGAGGCCATGAGCCAGGTG
ACCAACTCCGCTACCATCATGATGCAGCGCGGCAACTTTCGGAACCAACGCAAGATCGTCAAGTGCTTCA
ACTGTGGCAAAGAAGGGCACACAGCCCGCAACTGCAGGGCCCCTAGGAAAAAGGGCTGTTGGAAATGTGG
AAAGGAAGGACACCAAATGAAAGATTGTACTGAGAGACAGGCTAATTCGGATCCACCGGTCGCCACCATG
GTGAGCAAGGGCGAGGAGCTGTTCACCGGGGTGGTGCCCATCCTGGTCGAGCTGGACGGCGACGTAAACG
GCCACAAGTTCAGCGTGTCCGGCGAGGGCGAGGGCGATGCCACCTACGGCAAGCTGACCCTGAAGTTCAT
CTGCACCACCGGCAAGCTGCCCGTGCCCTGGCCCACCCTCGTGACCACCCTGACCTACGGCGTGCAGTGC
TTCAGCCGCTACCCCGACCACATGAAGCAGCACGACTTCTTCAAGTCCGCCATGCCCGAAGGCTACGTCC
AGGAGCGCACCATCTTCTTCAAGGACGACGGCAACTACAAGACCCGCGCCGAGGTGAAGTTCGAGGGCGA
CACCCTGGTGAACCGCATCGAGCTGAAGGGCATCGACTTCAAGGAGGACGGCAACATCCTGGGGCACAAG
CTGGAGTACAACTACAACAGCCACAACGTCTATATCATGGCCGACAAGCAGAAGAACGGCATCAAGGTGA
ACTTCAAGATCCGCCACAACATCGAGGACGGCAGCGTGCAGCTCGCCGACCACTACCAGCAGAACACCCC
CATCGGCGACGGCCCCGTGCTGCTGCCCGACAACCACTACCTGAGCACCCAGTCCAAGCTGAGCAAAGAC
CCCAACGAGAAGCGCGATCACATGGTCCTGCTGGAGTTCGTGACCGCCGCCGGGATCACTCTCGGCATGG
ACGAGCTGTACAAGTAAAGCGGCCGCGACTCTAGATCATAATCAGCCATACCACATTTGTAGAGGTTTTA
CTTGCTTTAAAAAACCTCCCACACCTCCCCCTGAACCTGAAACATAAAATGAATGCAATTGTTGTTGTTA
ACTTGTTTATTGCAGCTTATAATGGTTACAAATAAAGCAATAGCATCACAAATTTCACAAATAAAGCATT
TTTTTCACTGCATTCTAGTTGTGGTTTGTCCAAACTCATCAATGTATCTTAAGGCGTAAATTGTAAGCGT
TAATATTTTGTTAAAATTCGCGTTAAATTTTTGTTAAATCAGCTCATTTTTTAACCAATAGGCCGAAATC
GGCAAAATCCCTTATAAATCAAAAGAATAGACCGAGATAGGGT
[37 nt withheld, positions 3054-3090]
AAAGAACGTGGACTCCAACGTCAAAGG
[49 nt withheld, positions 3118-3166]
T
[91 nt withheld, positions 3168-3258]
G
[124 nt withheld, positions 3260-3383]
CAGGTGGCACTTTTCGGGGAAATGTGCGCGGAACCCCTATTTGTTTATTTTTCTAAATACATTCAAATAT
GTATCCGCTCATGAGACAATAACCCTGATAAATGCTTCAATAATATTGAAAAAGGAAGAGTCCTGAGGCG
GAAAGAACCAGCTGTGGAATGTGTGTCAGTTAGGGTGTGGAAAGTCCCCAGGCTCCCCAGCAGGCAGAAG
TATGCAAAGCATGCATCTCAATTAGTCAGCAACCAGGTGTGGAAAGTCCCCAGGCTCCCCAGCAGGCAGA
AGTATGCAAAGCATGCATCTCAATTAGTCAGCAACCATAGTCCCGCCCCTAACTCCGCCCATCCCGCCCC
TAACTCCGCCCAGTTCCGCCCATTCTCCGCCCCATGGCTGACTAATTTTTTTTATTTATGCAGAGGCCGA
GGCCGCCTCGGCCTCTGAGCTATTCCAGAAGTAGTGAGGAGGCTTTTTTGGAGGCCTAGGCTTTTGCAAA
GATCGATCAAGAGACAGGATGAGGATCGTTTCGCATGATTGAACAAGATGGATTGCACGCAGGTTCTCCG
GCCGCTTGGGTGGAGAGGCTATTCGGCTATGACTGGGCACAACAGACAATCGGCTGCTCTGATGCCGCCG
TGTTCCGGCTGTCAGCGCAGGGGCGCCCGGTTCTTTTTGTCAAGACCGACCTGTCCGGTGCCCTGAATGA
ACTGCAAGACGAGGCAGCGCGGCTATCGTGGCTGGCCACGACGGGCGTTCCTTGCGCAGCTGTGCTCGAC
GTTGTCACTGAAGCGGGAAGGGACTGGCTGCTATTGGGCGAAGTGCCGGGGCAGGATCTCCTGTCATCTC
ACCTTGCTCCTGCCGAGAAAGTATCCATCATGGCTGATGCAATGCGGCGGCTGCATACGCTTGATCCGGC
TACCTGCCCATTCGACCACCAAGCGAAACATCGCATCGAGCGAGCACGTACTCGGATGGAAGCCGGTCTT
GTCGATCAGGATGATCTGGACGAAGAGCATCAGGGGCTCGCGCCAGCCGAACTGTTCGCCAGGCTCAAGG
CGAGCATGCCCGACGGCGAGGATCTCGTCGTGACCCATGGCGATGCCTGCTTGCCGAATATCATGGTGGA
AAATGGCCGCTTTTCTGGATTCATCGACTGTGGCCGGCTGGGTGTGGCGGACCGCTATCAGGACATAGCG
TTGGCTACCCGTGATATTGCTGAAGAGCTTGGCGGCGAATGGGCTGACCGCTTCCTCGTGCTTTACGGTA
TCGCCGCTCCCGATTCGCAGCGCATCGCCTTCTATCGCCTTCTTGACGAGTTCTTCTGAGCGGGACTCTG
GGGTTCGAAATGACCGACCAAGCGACGCCCAACCTGCCATCACGAGATTTCGATTCCACCGCCGCCTTCT
ATGAAAGGTTGGGCTTCGGAATCGTTTTCCGGGACGCCGGCTGGATGATCCTCCAGCGCGGGGATCTCAT
GCTGGAGTTCTTCGCCCACCCTAGGGGGAGGCTAACTGAAACACGGAAGGAGACAATACCGGAAGGAACC
CGCGCTATGACGGCAATAAAAAGACAGAATAAAACGCACGGTGTTGGGTCGTTTGTTCATAAACGCGGGG
TTCGGTCCCAGGGCTGGCACTCTGTCGATACCCCACCGAGACCCCATTGGGGCCAATACGCCCGCGTTTC
TTCCTTTTCCCCACCCCACCCCCCAAGTTCGGGTGAAGGCCCAGGGCTCGCAGCCAACGTCGGGGCGGCA
GGCCCTGCCATAGCCTCAGGTTACTCATATATACTTTAGATTGATTTAAAACTTCATTTTTAATTTAAAA
GGATCTAGGTGAAGATCCTTTTTGATAATCTCATGACCAAAATCCCTTAACGTGAGTTTTCGTTCCACTG
AGCGTCAGACCCCGTAGAAAAGATCAAAGGATCTTCTTGAGATCCTTTTTTTCTGCGCGTAATCTGCTGC
TTGCAAACAAAAAAACCACCGCTACCAGCGGTGGTTTGTTTGCCGGATCAAGAGCTACCAACTCTTTTTC
CGAAGGTAACTGGCTTCAGCAGAGCGCAGATACCAAATACTGTTCTTCTAGTGTAGCCGTAGTTAGGCCA
CCACTTCAAGAACTCTGTAGCACCGCCTACATACCTCGCTCTGCTAATCCTGTTACCAGTGGCTGCTGCC
AGTGGCGATAAGTCGTGTCTTACCGGGTTGGACTCAAGACGATAGTTACCGGATAAGGCGCAGCGGTCGG
GCTGAACGGGGGGTTCGTGCACACAGCCCAGCTTGGAGCGAACGACCTACACCGAACTGAGATACCTACA
GCGTGAGCTATGAGAAAGCGCCACGCTTCCCGAAGGGAGAAAGGCGGACAGGTATCCGGTAAGCGGCAGG
GTCGGAACAGGAGAGCGCACGAGGGAGCTTCCAGGGGGAAACGCCTGGTATCTTTATAGTCCTGTCGGGT
TTCGCCACCTCTGACTTGAGCGTCGATTTTTGTGATGTTCGTCAGGGGGGCGGAGCCTATGGAAAAACGC
CAGCAACGCGGCCTTTTTACGGTTCCTGGCCTTTTGCTGGCCTTTTGCTCACATGTTCTTTCCTGCGTTA
TCCCCTGATTCTGTGGATAACCGTATTACCGCCATGCAT
